>Addgene plasmid #237192 | CDK13-NanoLuc Fusion Vector | depositor full sequence | sequence record 470485 | CDK13-NanoLuc Fusion Vector sequence 8963 bps
TCAATATTGGCCATTAGCCATATTATTCATTGGTTATATAGCATAAATCAATATTGGCTATTGGCCATTG
CATACGTTGTATCTATATCATAATATGTACATTTATATTGGCTCATGTCCAATATGACCGCCATGTTGGC
ATTGATTATTGACTAGTTATTAATAGTAATCAATTACGGGGTCATTAGTTCATAGCCCATATATGGAGTT
CCGCGTTACATAACTTACGGTAAATGGCCCGCCTGGCTGACCGCCCAACGACCCCCGCCCATTGACGTCA
ATAATGACGTATGTTCCCATAGTAACGCCAATAGGGACTTTCCATTGACGTCAATGGGTGGAGTATTTAC
GGTAAACTGCCCACTTGGCAGTACATCAAGTGTATCATATGCCAAGTCCGCCCCCTATTGACGTCAATGA
CGGTAAATGGCCCGCCTGGCATTATGCCCAGTACATGACCTTACGGGACTTTCCTACTTGGCAGTACATC
TACGTATTAGTCATCGCTATTACCATGGTGATGCGGTTTTGGCAGTACACCAATGGGCGTGGATAGCGGT
TTGACTCACGGGGATTTCCAAGTCTCCACCCCATTGACGTCAATGGGAGTTTGTTTTGGCACCAAAATCA
ACGGGACTTTCCAAAATGTCGTAATAACCCCGCCCCGTTGACGCAAATGGGCGGTAGGCGTGTACGGTGG
GAGGTCTATATAAGCAGAGCTGGTTTAGTGAACCGTCAGATCACTAGAAGCTTTATTGCGGTAGTTTATC
ACAGTTAAATTGCTAACGCAGTCAGTGCTTCTGACACAACAGTCTCGAACTTAAGCTGCAGAAGTTGGTC
GTGAGGCACTGGGCAGGTAAGTATCAAGGTTACAAGACAGGTTTAAGGAGACCAATAGAAACTGGGCTTG
TCGAGACAGAGAAGACTCTTGCGTTTCTGATAGGCACCTATTGGTCTTACTGACATCCACTTTGCCTTTC
TCTCCACAGGTGTCCACTCCCAGTTCAATTACAGCTCTTAAGGCTAGAGTATTAATACGACTCACTATAG
GGCTAGCGATCGCCATGCCGAGCAGCTCGGACACGGCGCTGGGGGGAGGCGGGGGCCTGAGCTGGGCGGA
GAAGAAGTTGGAGGAACGCCGCAAGCGGAGGCGATTCCTGTCCCCTCAGCAGCCGCCGCTGCTGTTGCCG
CTCCTGCAGCCGCAGCTCCTGCAACCGCCGCCGCCCCCGCCGCCTCTGCTCTTCCTGGCTGCTCCCGGCA
CGGCCGCCGCCGCAGCCGCCGCCGCCGCGGCCTCCTCCTCTTGCTTCAGCCCGGGCCCCCCTCTGGAGGT
CAAGCGGCTGGCGAGAGGCAAGAGGCGCGCAGGAGGGCGGCAGAAGCGGCGTCGCGGGCCCCGCGCCGGG
CAGGAGGCGGAGAAGCGTCGGGTCTTCTCGCTGCCCCAGCCGCAGCAGGACGGCGGTGGCGGTGCTAGTA
GCGGCGGGGGTGTGACCCCGCTGGTGGAATACGAGGATGTGAGCTCCCAGTCCGAGCAGGGGCTGCTGCT
GGGGGGGGCCAGCGCGGCAACGGCGGCGACGGCTGCCGGGGGAACGGGGGGCAGCGGCGGGAGTCCGGCC
TCCTCCTCCGGCACCCAGCGGCGCGGGGAGGGGTCGGAGCGCAGGCCCCGCCGGGACCGCCGCAGCAGCA
GTGGCCGCAGCAAGGAGCGCCACCGCGAGCACCGGCGGCGGGATGGGCAGCGCGGTGGCAGCGAGGCCTC
CAAGTCCCGCAGCCGCCACAGCCACAGCGGCGAGGAACGGGCCGAGGTCGCCAAGAGCGGCAGCAGCAGC
AGCAGCGGCGGCCGCCGGAAAAGCGCTTCGGCCACATCCAGCAGCAGTAGCAGCCGCAAGGACCGGGACT
CGAAGGCCCACCGCAGCCGGACTAAGTCGTCCAAGGAGCCGCCTTCGGCCTACAAGGAACCGCCCAAGGC
CTACCGGGAGGACAAGACCGAGCCTAAGGCCTACAGGCGGCGGCGGTCCCTCAGCCCACTGGGAGGCCGG
GACGACAGCCCGGTGTCCCACAGGGCCTCTCAGAGCCTGAGGAGCCGCAAGTCCCCCAGCCCGGCAGGAG
GTGGCAGCAGCCCCTATTCTCGGCGGCTGCCGCGCTCCCCGAGCCCCTACAGTCGCCGCCGCTCCCCCAG
CTACAGCCGCCACAGCTCCTACGAGCGGGGCGGCGACGTGTCCCCTAGTCCCTACAGCAGCAGCAGCTGG
CGCCGCTCTCGCAGTCCCTACAGCCCTGTGCTCAGACGGTCTGGAAAATCCCGAAGCAGAAGCCCGTATT
CATCTAGGCATTCAAGATCTCGTAGCAGGCACAGATTGTCTAGATCCAGAAGTCGTCATTCTAGTATTTC
TCCTAGCACACTAACTCTGAAGAGTAGCCTGGCAGCTGAATTGAACAAGAATAAAAAAGCACGAGCAGCA
GAGGCAGCAAGAGCCGCAGAAGCAGCGAAAGCTGCAGAAGCAACTAAGGCTGCTGAGGCTGCTGCCAAGG
CTGCAAAAGCTTCAAACACTTCTACACCTACCAAGGGGAACACGGAAACTAGTGCCAGTGCATCACAAAC
AAACCATGTGAAGGATGTGAAGAAAATTAAAATTGAACATGCACCTTCTCCCTCAAGTGGTGGAACTTTA
AAAAATGACAAAGCAAAAACAAAGCCACCTCTTCAGGTAACGAAGGTGGAAAATAATTTGATTGTAGATA
AAGCCACCAAGAAAGCAGTCATAGTTGGAAAGGAGAGTAAATCTGCTGCTACAAAGGAGGAATCAGTATC
TCTTAAAGAGAAAACCAAACCACTTACACCAAGCATAGGAGCCAAGGAGAAGGAGCAACATGTAGCTTTA
GTCACCTCTACATTACCACCGTTACCTTTGCCTCCCATGCTGCCTGAAGATAAAGAAGCTGATAGCTTAC
GAGGAAATATTTCAGTAAAAGCAGTTAAAAAAGAAGTAGAAAAGAAACTCCGATGTCTTCTTGCTGATTT
ACCGCTGCCCCCTGAGCTACCAGGAGGAGATGATCTTTCAAAGAGTCCAGAGGAAAAGAAAACAGCAACA
CAGTTACATAGTAAAAGGAGGCCTAAAATATGTGGGCCTCGCTATGGTGAAACCAAAGAAAAAGATATTG
ACTGGGGAAAACGCTGCGTGGATAAATTTGATATCATCGGAATTATTGGAGAAGGTACTTACGGACAAGT
TTACAAAGCCAGGGATAAAGACACTGGAGAAATGGTAGCCTTAAAAAAAGTACGTCTGGATAATGAAAAG
GAAGGCTTTCCAATTACAGCAATTCGAGAAATTAAAATTCTCCGGCAGCTTACCCATCAGAGTATTATCA
ATATGAAGGAAATAGTGACTGATAAAGAAGATGCTTTGGATTTCAAGAAGGACAAAGGTGCATTTTATCT
GGTGTTTGAATATATGGACCATGATCTGATGGGACTACTGGAATCAGGCTTGGTTCATTTTAATGAAAAT
CACATAAAGTCATTTATGAGACAGCTCATGGAGGGTCTGGATTATTGTCATAAGAAGAACTTTTTGCATA
GAGATATTAAATGTTCCAATATCCTTCTAAATAATAGAGGGCAGATAAAACTTGCAGACTTTGGACTTGC
TCGATTGTATAGCTCAGAAGAAAGTCGGCCGTATACTAACAAGGTAATTACTTTATGGTACCGTCCACCT
GAACTGCTACTGGGAGAAGAACGATACACACCAGCCATTGATGTATGGAGCTGTGGCTGTATCCTTGGCG
AACTCTTCACTAAAAAACCTATATTTCAAGCAAATCAGGAACTTGCACAACTAGAATTAATAAGCCGAAT
ATGTGGGAGTCCATGTCCTGCAGTGTGGCCTGATGTAATCAAACTACCATATTTCAACACCATGAAACCA
AAGAAGCAATATCGTCGAAAGTTAAGAGAAGAATTTGTTTTTATTCCTGCAGCTGCGCTAGACTTATTTG
ATTACATGCTTGCCTTGGATCCTAGTAAGCGCTGCACTGCTGAACAGGCTCTTCAGTGCGAGTTCCTCCG
AGATGTGGAACCCTCAAAAATGCCTCCACCAGATCTCCCTTTATGGCAAGATTGTCATGAGTTATGGAGT
AAAAAGCGAAGAAGACAGAAGCAGATGGGCATGACTGATGATGTTTCCACAATTAAAGCCCCCAGGAAGG
ACTTGTCTCTGGGCTTGGATGACAGCAGAACCAACACACCCCAGGGTGTGCTGCCATCTTCACAGCTGAA
ATCTCAGGGCAGCTCAAATGTGGCACCTGGTGAAAAACAGACAGATCCATCAACACCACAACAGGAGTCT
TCGAAACCGTTGGGAGGAATTCAGCCTTCTTCTCAGACCATCCAGCCTAAAGTGGAGACTGATGCTGCCC
AGGCGGCTGTGCAGAGTGCATTTGCAGTTCTGTTGACTCAGTTAATAAAGGCTCAGCAGTCAAAGCAGAA
AGATGTGCTACTAGAAGAGAGGGAAAATGGATCGGGACATGAAGCGTCATTACAACTCAGGCCACCTCCA
GAACCTAGCACTCCGGTGTCGGGACAAGATGACCTCATCCAGCATCAAGATATGAGGATCTTGGAGCTAA
CGCCAGAACCAGACCGGCCTCGAATTCTGCCTCCTGACCAACGACCTCCCGAGCCTCCTGAACCACCACC
AGTCACTGAGGAAGATCTAGATTATCGGACAGAAAACCAGCATGTACCCACCACCAGTTCTTCATTAACT
GACCCTCATGCCGGAGTGAAGGCAGCCCTGTTACAGCTGCTTGCTCAGCATCAGCCCCAGGATGACCCCA
AAAGAGAAGGTGGGATTGATTATCAAGCAGGAGACACTTACGTGTCCACTTCAGACTACAAGGACAACTT
TGGATCCTCTTCTTTCTCTTCTGCTCCTTATGTTAGCAATGATGGTCTAGGAAGCAGTTCTGCTCCACCA
CTAGAACGACGTAGTTTCATTGGAAATTCAGATATTCAGTCTTTGGATAACTACAGTACTGCTTCATCTC
ATTCTGGTGGTCCACCTCAGCCTTCTGCCTTTTCTGAGTCATTTCCCAGTTCAGTAGCTGGATATGGAGA
CATTTACCTCAATGCTGGTCCCATGTTGTTTAGTGGAGACAAGGACCATAGATTTGAATATAGCCATGGT
CCTATTGCAGTCCTGGCAAACAGCAGTGACCCTTCCACGGGGCCAGAGAGTACTCATCCTTTGCCAGCAA
AGATGCACAACTATAACTATGGTGGTAACTTACAGGAAAATCCGAGTGGCCCCAGCCTCATGCATGGACA
GACCTGGACTTCTCCTGCCCAAGGACCTGGATATTCACAAGGATACAGGGGACATATTAGCACATCAACT
GGCAGAGGCAGAGGCAGAGGGTTACCATACGTTTCTCTCGGCTCGAGCGGCGTCTTCACACTCGAAGATT
TCGTTGGGGACTGGCGACAGACAGCCGGCTACAACCTGGACCAAGTCCTTGAACAGGGAGGTGTGTCCAG
TTTGTTTCAGAATCTCGGGGTGTCCGTAACTCCGATCCAAAGGATTGTCCTGAGCGGTGAAAATGGGCTG
AAGATCGACATCCATGTCATCATCCCGTATGAAGGTCTGAGCGGCGACCAAATGGGCCAGATCGAAAAAA
TTTTTAAGGTGGTGTACCCTGTGGATGATCATCACTTTAAGGTGATCCTGCACTATGGCACACTGGTAAT
CGACGGGGTTACGCCGAACATGATCGACTATTTCGGACGGCCGTATGAAGGCATCGCCGTGTTCGACGGC
AAAAAGATCACTGTAACAGGGACCCTGTGGAACGGCAACAAAATTATCGACGAGCGCCTGATCAACCCCG
ACGGCTCCCTGCTGTTCCGAGTAACCATCAACGGAGTGACCGGCTGGCGGCTGTGCGAACGCATTCTGGC
GTAAGGCCGCGACTCTAGAGTCGACCTGCAGGCATGCAAGCTGATCCGGCTGCTAACAAAGCCCGAAAGG
AAGCTGAGTTGGCTGCTGCCACCGCTGAGCAATAACTAGCATAACCCCTTGGGGCGGCCGCTTCGAGCAG
ACATGATAAGATACATTGATGAGTTTGGACAAACCACAACTAGAATGCAGTGAAAAAAATGCTTTATTTG
TGAAATTTGTGATGCTATTGCTTTATTTGTAACCATTATAAGCTGCAATAAACAAGTTAACAACAACAAT
TGCATTCATTTTATGTTTCAGGTTCAGGGGGAGATGTGGGAGGTTTTTTTAAGCAAGTAAAACCTCTACA
AATGTGGTAAAATCGAATTTTAACAAAATATTAACGCTTACAATTTCCTGATGCGGTATTTTCTCCTTAC
GCATCTGTGCGGTATTTCACACCGCATACGCGGATCTGCGCAGCACCATGGCCTGAAATAACCTCTGAAA
GAGGAACTTGGTTAGGTACCTTCTGAGGCGGAAAGAACCAGCTGTGGAATGTGTGTCAGTTAGGGTGTGG
AAAGTCCCCAGGCTCCCCAGCAGGCAGAAGTATGCAAAGCATGCATCTCAATTAGTCAGCAACCAGGTGT
GGAAAGTCCCCAGGCTCCCCAGCAGGCAGAAGTATGCAAAGCATGCATCTCAATTAGTCAGCAACCATAG
TCCCGCCCCTAACTCCGCCCATCCCGCCCCTAACTCCGCCCAGTTCCGCCCATTCTCCGCCCCATGGCTG
ACTAATTTTTTTTATTTATGCAGAGGCCGAGGCCGCCTCGGCCTCTGAGCTATTCCAGAAGTAGTGAGGA
GGCTTTTTTGGAGGCCTAGGCTTTTGCAAAAAGCTTAATTAACTGTTGACAATTAATCATCGGCATAGTA
TATCGGCATAGTATAATACGACAAGGTGAGGAACTAAACCCAGGAGGCAGATCATGATTGAACAAGATGG
ATTGCACGCAGGTTCTCCGGCCGCTTGGGTGGAGAGGCTATTCGGCTATGACTGGGCACAACAGACAATC
GGCTGCTCTGATGCCGCCGTGTTCCGGCTGTCAGCGCAGGGGCGCCCGGTTCTTTTTGTCAAGACCGACC
TGTCCGGTGCCCTGAATGAACTGCAGGACGAGGCAGCGCGGCTATCGTGGCTGGCCACGACGGGCGTTCC
TTGCGCAGCTGTGCTCGACGTTGTCACTGAAGCGGGAAGGGACTGGCTGCTATTGGGCGAAGTGCCGGGG
CAGGATCTCCTGTCATCTCACCTTGCTCCTGCCGAGAAAGTATCCATCATGGCTGATGCAATGCGGCGGC
TGCATACGCTTGATCCGGCTACCTGCCCATTCGACCACCAAGCGAAACATCGCATCGAGCGAGCACGTAC
TCGGATGGAAGCCGGTCTTGTCGATCAGGATGATCTGGACGAAGAGCATCAGGGGCTCGCGCCAGCCGAA
CTGTTCGCCAGGCTCAAGGCGCGCATGCCCGACGGCGAGGATCTCGTCGTGACCCATGGCGATGCCTGCT
TGCCGAATATCATGGTGGAAAATGGCCGCTTTTCTGGATTCATCGACTGTGGCCGGCTGGGTGTGGCGGA
CCGCTATCAGGACATAGCGTTGGCTACCCGTGATATTGCTGAAGAGCTTGGCGGCGAATGGGCTGACCGC
TTCCTCGTGCTTTACGGTATCGCCGCTCCCGATTCGCAGCGCATCGCCTTCTATCGCCTTCTTGACGAGT
TCTTCTGAGCGGGACTCTGGGGTTCGAAATGACCGACCAAGCGACGCCCAACCTGCCATCACGATGGCCG
CAATAAAATATCTTTATTTTCATTACATCTGTGTGTTGGTTTTTTGTGTGAATCGATAGCGATAAGGATC
CGCTCATGCGATGATAAGCTGTCAAACATGAGAATTACAACTTATATCGTATGGGGCTGACTTCAGGTGC
TACATTTGAAGAGATAAATTGCACTGAAATCTAGAAATATTTTATCTGATTAATAAGATGATCTTCTTGA
GATCGTTTTGGTCTGCGCGTAATCTCTTGCTCTGAAAACGAAAAAACCGCCTTGCAGGGCGGTTTTTCGA
AGGTTCTCTGAGCTACCAACTCTTTGAACCGAGGTAACTGGCTTGGAGGAGCGCAGTCACCAAAACTTGT
CCTTTCAGTTTAGCCTTAACCGGCGCATGACTTCAAGACTAACTCCTCTAAATCAATTACCAGTGGCTGC
TGCCAGTGGTGCTTTTGCATGTCTTTCCGGGTTGGACTCAAGACGATAGTTACCGGATAAGGCGCAGCGG
TCGGACTGAACGGGGGGTTCGTGCATACAGTCCAGCTTGGAGCGAACTGCCTACCCGGAACTGAGTGTCA
GGCGTGGAATGAGACAAACGCGGCCATAACAGCGGAATGACACCGGTAAACCGAAAGGCAGGAACAGGAG
AGCGCACGAGGGAGCCGCCAGGGGGAAACGCCTGGTATCTTTATAGTCCTGTCGGGTTTCGCCACCACTG
ATTTGAGCGTCAGATTTCGTGATGCTTGTCAGGGGGGCGGAGCCTATGGAAAAACGGCTTTGCCGCGGCC
CTCTCACTTCCCTGTTAAGTATCTTCCTGGCATCTTCCAGGAAATCTCCGCCCCGTTCGTAAGCCATTTC
CGCTCGCCGCAGTCGAACGACCGAGCGTAGCGAGTCAGTGAGCGAGGAAGCGGAATATATCCTGTATCAC
ATATTCTGCTGACGCACCGGTGCAGCCTTTTTTCTCCTGCCACATGAAGCACTTCACTGACACCCTCATC
AGTGCCAACATAGTAAGCCAGTATACACTCCGCTAGCGCTGATGTCCGGCGGTGCTTTTGCCGTTACGCA
CCACCCCGTCATGAGATTACGCGTTTTAGCGGTGCGTACAATTAAGGGATTATGGTAAATCCACTTACTG
TCTGCCCTCGTAGCCATCGAGATAAACCGCAGTACTCCGGCCACGATGCGTCCGGCGTAGAGGATCGAGA
TCT
Features (pLannotate 1.2.2; 23 found; start..end, strand, type, name):
    140..517     +  enhancer       CMV enhancer: human cytomegalovirus immediate early enhancer
    519..718     +  promoter       CMV promoter: human cytomegalovirus (CMV) immediate early promoter
    857..989     +  intron         chimeric intron: chimera between introns from human β-globin and immunoglobulin heavy chain genes
   1033..1051    +  promoter       T7 promoter: promoter for bacteriophage T7 RNA polymerase
   1065..5420    +  CDS            CDK13: CDK13_HUMAN - Also known as CDC2L, CDC2L5, CHED, KIAA1791. Experimental evidence at protein level: Swiss-Prot protein existence level 1. Cyclin-dependent kinase which displays CTD kinase activity and is required for RNA splicing. Has CTD kinase activity by hyperphosphorylating the C-terminal heptapeptide repeat domain (CTD) of the largest RNA polymerase II subunit RPB1, thereby acting as a key regulator of transcription elongation. Required for RNA splicing, probably by phosphorylating SRSF1/SF2. Required during hematopoiesis. In case of infection by HIV-1 virus, interacts with HIV-1 Tat prote
   5442..5954    +  CDS            Nluc: NanoLuc® luciferase human codon-optimized
   5963..5992    +  misc_feature   MCS (fragment): pUC18/19 multiple cloning site
   5999..6048    +  CDS            SET1 (fragment): solubility-enhancement tag derived from T7 phage gene 10B
   6056..6075    +  terminator     T7 terminator (fragment): transcription terminator for bacteriophage T7 RNA polymerase
   6097..6218    -  polyA_signal   SV40 poly(A) signal: SV40 polyadenylation signal
   6241..6309    -  CDS            large T antigen (fragment): large T antigen from SV40 (simian virus 40)
   6314..6346    +  rep_origin     M13 ori (fragment): M13 bacteriophage origin of replication; arrow indicates direction of (+) strand synthesis
   6347..6398    -  misc_feature   bom (fragment): basis of mobility region from pBR322
   6463..6820    +  promoter       SV40 promoter: SV40 enhancer and early promoter
   6835..6882    +  promoter       EM7 promoter: synthetic bacterial promoter&nbsp
   6914..7705    +  CDS            neo: KKA2_KLEPN - Also known as kan, nptII. Experimental evidence at protein level: Swiss-Prot protein existence level 1. Resistance to kanamycin, neomycin, paromomycin, ribostamycin, butirosin and gentamicin B. From Klebsiella pneumoniae.
   7772..7820    +  polyA_signal   poly(A) signal: synthetic polyadenylation signal
   7849..7865    -  promoter       tet promoter (fragment): E. coli promoter for tetracycline efflux protein gene
   7977..8522    +  rep_origin     p15A ori: Plasmids containing the medium-copy-number p15A origin of replication can be propagated in E. coli cells that contain a second plasmid with the ColE1 origin.
   8610..8665    +  rep_origin     RSF ori (fragment): Plasmids containing the RSF 1030 origin of replication can be propagated in E. coli cells that contain additional plasmids with compatible origins.
   8764..8790    -  misc_feature   bom (fragment): basis of mobility region from pBR322
   8784..8831    -  mobile_element IS1 (fragment): prokaryotic transposable element IS1
   8839..8910    +  misc_feature   cer region (fragment): ColE1-derived recombination site that helps to maintain plasmids as monomers
