>Addgene plasmid #237192 | CDK13-NanoLuc Fusion Vector | addgene full sequence | sequence record 472443 | Addgene NGS Result
TCAATATTGGCCATTAGCCATATTATTCATTGGTTATATAGCATAAATCAATATTGGCTATTGGCCATTG
CATACGTTGTATCTATATCATAATATGTACATTTATATTGGCTCATGTCCAATATGACCGCCATGTTGGC
ATTGATTATTGACTAGTTATTAATAGTAATCAATTACGGGGTCATTAGTTCATAGCCCATATATGGAGTT
CCGCGTTACATAACTTACGGTAAATGGCCCGCCTGGCTGACCGCCCAACGACCCCCGCCCATTGACGTCA
ATAATGACGTATGTTCCCATAGTAACGCCAATAGGGACTTTCCATTGACGTCAATGGGTGGAGTATTTAC
GGTAAACTGCCCACTTGGCAGTACATCAAGTGTATCATATGCCAAGTCCGCCCCCTATTGACGTCAATGA
CGGTAAATGGCCCGCCTGGCATTATGCCCAGTACATGACCTTACGGGACTTTCCTACTTGGCAGTACATC
TACGTATTAGTCATCGCTATTACCATGGTGATGCGGTTTTGGCAGTACACCAATGGGCGTGGATAGCGGT
TTGACTCACGGGGATTTCCAAGTCTCCACCCCATTGACGTCAATGGGAGTTTGTTTTGGCACCAAAATCA
ACGGGACTTTCCAAAATGTCGTAATAACCCCGCCCCGTTGACGCAAATGGGCGGTAGGCGTGTACGGTGG
GAGGTCTATATAAGCAGAGCTGGTTTAGTGAACCGTCAGATCACTAGAAGCTTTATTGCGGTAGTTTATC
ACAGTTAAATTGCTAACGCAGTCAGTGCTTCTGACACAACAGTCTCGAACTTAAGCTGCAGAAGTTGGTC
GTGAGGCACTGGGCAGGTAAGTATCAAGGTTACAAGACAGGTTTAAGGAGACCAATAGAAACTGGGCTTG
TCGAGACAGAGAAGACTCTTGCGTTTCTGATAGGCACCTATTGGTCTTACTGACATCCACTTTGCCTTTC
TCTCCACAGGTGTCCACTCCCAGTTCAATTACAGCTCTTAAGGCTAGAGTATTAATACGACTCACTATAG
GGCTAGCGATCGCCATGCCGAGCAGCTCGGACACGGCGCTGGGGGGAGGCGGGGGCCTGAGCTGGGCGGA
GAAGAAGTTGGAGGAACGCCGCAAGCGGAGGCGATTCCTGTCCCCTCAGCAGCCGCCGCTGCTGTTGCCG
CTCCTGCAGCCGCAGCTCCTGCAACCGCCGCCGCCCCCGCCGCCTCTGCTCTTCCTGGCTGCTCCCGGCA
CGGCCGCCGCCGCAGCCGCCGCCGCCGCGGCCTCCTCCTCTTGCTTCAGCCCGGGCCCCCCTCTGGAGGT
CAAGCGGCTGGCGAGAGGCAAGAGGCGCGCAGGAGGGCGGCAGAAGCGGCGTCGCGGGCCCCGCGCCGGG
CAGGAGGCGGAGAAGCGTCGGGTCTTCTCGCTGCCCCAGCCGCAGCAGGACGGCGGTGGCGGTGCTAGTA
GCGGCGGGGGTGTGACCCCGCTGGTGGAATACGAGGATGTGAGCTCCCAGTCCGAGCAGGGGCTGCTGCT
GGGGGGGGCCAGCGCGGCAACGGCGGCGACGGCTGCCGGGGGAACGGGGGGCAGCGGCGGGAGTCCGGCC
TCCTCCTCCGGCACCCMGCGGCGCGGGGRGGGGKCGGRGCGCAGGCCCCGCCGGGACCGCCGCAGCAGCA
GTGGCCGCAGCAAGGAGCGCCACCGCGAGCACCGGCGGCGGGATGGGCAGCGCGGTGGCAGCGAGGCCTC
CAAGTCCCGCAGCCGCCACAGCCACAGCGGCGAGGAACGGGCCGAGGTCGCCAAGAGCGGCAGCAGCAGC
AGCAGCGGCGGCCGCCGGAAAAGCGCTTCGGCCACATCCAGCAGCAGTAGCAGCCGCAAGGACCGGGACT
CGAAGGCCCACCGCAGCCGGACTAAGTCGTCCAAGGAGCCGCCTTCGGCCTACAAGGAACCGCCCAAGGC
CTACCGGGAGGACAAGACCGAGCCTAAGGCCTACAGGCGGCGGCGGTCCCTCAGCCCACTGGGAGGCCGG
GACGACAGCCCGGTGTCCCACAGGGCCTCTCAGAGCCTGAGGAGCCGCAAGTCCCCCAGCCCGGCAGGAG
GTGGCAGCAGCCCCTATTCTCGGCGGCTGCCGCGCTCCCCGAGCCCCTACAGTCGCCGCCGCTCCCCCAG
CTACAGCCGCCACAGCTCCTACGAGCGGGGCGGCGACGTGTCCCCTAGTCCCTACAGCAGCAGCAGCTGG
CGCCGCTCTCGCAGTCCCTACAGCCCTGTGCTCAGACGGTCTGGAAAATCCCGAAGCAGAAGCCCGTATT
CATCTAGGCATTCAAGATCTCGTAGCAGGCACAGATTGTCTAGATCCAGAAGTCGTCATTCTAGTATTTC
TCCTAGCACACTAACTCTGAAGAGTAGCCTGGCAGCTGAATTGAACAAGAATAAAAAAGCACGAGCAGCA
GAGGCAGCAAGAGCCGCAGAAGCAGCGAAAGCTGCAGAAGCAACTAAGGCTGCTGAGGCTGCTGCCAAGG
CTGCAAAAGCTTCAAACACTTCTACACCTACCAAGGGGAACACGGAAACTAGTGCCAGTGCATCACAAAC
AAACCATGTGAAGGATGTGAAGAAAATTAAAATTGAACATGCACCTTCTCCCTCAAGTGGTGGAACTTTA
AAAAATGACAAAGCAAAAACAAAGCCACCTCTTCAGGTAACGAAGGTGGAAAATAATTTGATTGTAGATA
AAGCCACCAAGAAAGCAGTCATAGTTGGAAAGGAGAGTAAATCTGCTGCTACAAAGGAGGAATCAGTATC
TCTTAAAGAGAAAACCAAACCACTTACACCAAGCATAGGAGCCAAGGAGAAGGAGCAACATGTAGCTTTA
GTCACCTCTACATTACCACCGTTACCTTTGCCTCCCATGCTGCCTGAAGATAAAGAAGCTGATAGCTTAC
GAGGAAATATTTCAGTAAAAGCAGTTAAAAAAGAAGTAGAAAAGAAACTCCGATGTCTTCTTGCTGATTT
ACCGCTGCCCCCTGAGCTACCAGGAGGAGATGATCTTTCAAAGAGTCCAGAGGAAAAGAAAACAGCAACA
CAGTTACATAGTAAAAGGAGGCCTAAAATATGTGGGCCTCGCTATGGTGAAACCAAAGAAAAAGATATTG
ACTGGGGAAAACGCTGCGTGGATAAATTTGATATCATCGGAATTATTGGAGAAGGTACTTACGGACAAGT
TTACAAAGCCAGGGATAAAGACACTGGAGAAATGGTAGCCTTAAAAAAAGTACGTCTGGATAATGAAAAG
GAAGGCTTTCCAATTACAGCAATTCGAGAAATTAAAATTCTCCGGCAGCTTACCCATCAGAGTATTATCA
ATATGAAGGAAATAGTGACTGATAAAGAAGATGCTTTGGATTTCAAGAAGGACAAAGGTGCATTTTATCT
GGTGTTTGAATATATGGACCATGATCTGATGGGACTACTGGAATCAGGCTTGGTTCATTTTAATGAAAAT
CACATAAAGTCATTTATGAGACAGCTCATGGAGGGTCTGGATTATTGTCATAAGAAGAACTTTTTGCATA
GAGATATTAAATGTTCCAATATCCTTCTAAATAATAGAGGGCAGATAAAACTTGCAGACTTTGGACTTGC
TCGATTGTATAGCTCAGAAGAAAGTCGGCCGTATACTAACAAGGTAATTACTTTATGGTACCGTCCACCT
GAACTGCTACTGGGAGAAGAACGATACACACCAGCCATTGATGTATGGAGCTGTGGCTGTATCCTTGGCG
AACTCTTCACTAAAAAACCTATATTTCAAGCAAATCAGGAACTTGCACAACTAGAATTAATAAGCCGAAT
ATGTGGGAGTCCATGTCCTGCAGTGTGGCCTGATGTAATCAAACTACCATATTTCAACACCATGAAACCA
AAGAAGCAATATCGTCGAAAGTTAAGAGAAGAATTTGTTTTTATTCCTGCAGCTGCGCTAGACTTATTTG
ATTACATGCTTGCCTTGGATCCTAGTAAGCGCTGCACTGCTGAACAGGCTCTTCAGTGCGAGTTCCTCCG
AGATGTGGAACCCTCAAAAATGCCTCCACCAGATCTCCCTTTATGGCAAGATTGTCATGAGTTATGGAGT
AAAAAGCGAAGAAGACAGAAGCAGATGGGCATGACTGATGATGTTTCCACAATTAAAGCCCCCAGGAAGG
ACTTGTCTCTGGGCTTGGATGACAGCAGAACCAACACACCCCAGGGTGTGCTGCCATCTTCACAGCTGAA
ATCTCAGGGCAGCTCAAATGTGGCACCTGGTGAAAAACAGACAGATCCATCAACACCACAACAGGAGTCT
TCGAAACCGTTGGGAGGAATTCAGCCTTCTTCTCAGACCATCCAGCCTAAAGTGGAGACTGATGCTGCCC
AGGCGGCTGTGCAGAGTGCATTTGCAGTTCTGTTGACTCAGTTAATAAAGGCTCAGCAGTCAAAGCAGAA
AGATGTGCTACTAGAAGAGAGGGAAAATGGATCGGGACATGAAGCGTCATTACAACTCAGGCCACCTCCA
GAACCTAGCACTCCGGTGTCGGGACAAGATGACCTCATCCAGCATCAAGATATGAGGATCTTGGAGCTAA
CGCCAGAACCAGACCGGCCTCGAATTCTGCCTCCTGACCAACGACCTCCCGAGCCTCCTGAACCACCACC
AGTCACTGAGGAAGATCTAGATTATCGGACAGAAAACCAGCATGTACCCACCACCAGTTCTTCATTAACT
GACCCTCATGCCGGAGTGAAGGCAGCCCTGTTACAGCTGCTTGCTCAGCATCAGCCCCAGGATGACCCCA
AAAGAGAAGGTGGGATTGATTATCAAGCAGGAGACACTTACGTGTCCACTTCAGACTACAAGGACAACTT
TGGATCCTCTTCTTTCTCTTCTGCTCCTTATGTTAGCAATGATGGTCTAGGAAGCAGTTCTGCTCCACCA
CTAGAACGACGTAGTTTCATTGGAAATTCAGATATTCAGTCTTTGGATAACTACAGTACTGCTTCATCTC
ATTCTGGTGGTCCACCTCAGCCTTCTGCCTTTTCTGAGTCATTTCCCAGTTCAGTAGCTGGATATGGAGA
CATTTACCTCAATGCTGGTCCCATGTTGTTTAGTGGAGACAAGGACCATAGATTTGAATATAGCCATGGT
CCTATTGCAGTCCTGGCAAACAGCAGTGACCCTTCCACGGGGCCAGAGAGTACTCATCCTTTGCCAGCAA
AGATGCACAACTATAACTATGGTGGTAACTTACAGGAAAATCCGAGTGGCCCCAGCCTCATGCATGGACA
GACCTGGACTTCTCCTGCCCAAGGACCTGGATATTCACAAGGATACAGGGGACATATTAGCACATCAACT
GGCAGAGGCAGAGGCAGAGGGTTACCATACGTTTCTCTCGGCTCGAGCGGCGTCTTCACACTCGAAGATT
TCGTTGGGGACTGGCGACAGACAGCCGGCTACAACCTGGACCAAGTCCTTGAACAGGGAGGTGTGTCCAG
TTTGTTTCAGAATCTCGGGGTGTCCGTAACTCCGATCCAAAGGATTGTCCTGAGCGGTGAAAATGGGCTG
AAGATCGACATCCATGTCATCATCCCGTATGAAGGTCTGAGCGGCGACCAAATGGGCCAGATCGAAAAAA
TTTTTAAGGTGGTGTACCCTGTGGATGATCATCACTTTAAGGTGATCCTGCACTATGGCACACTGGTAAT
CGACGGGGTTACGCCGAACATGATCGACTATTTCGGACGGCCGTATGAAGGCATCGCCGTGTTCGACGGC
AAAAAGATCACTGTAACAGGGACCCTGTGGAACGGCAACAAAATTATCGACGAGCGCCTGATCAACCCCG
ACGGCTCCCTGCTGTTCCGAGTAACCATCAACGGAGTGACCGGCTGGCGGCTGTGCGAACGCATTCTGGC
GTAAGGCCGCGACTCTAGAGTCGACCTGCAGGCATGCAAGCTGATCCGGCTGCTAACAAAGCCCGAAAGG
AAGCTGAGTTGGCTGCTGCCACCGCTGAGCAATAACTAGCATAACCCCTTGGGGCGGCCGCTTCGAGCAG
ACATGATAAGATACATTGATGAGTTTGGACAAACCACAACTAGAATGCAGTGAAAAAAATGCTTTATTTG
TGAAATTTGTGATGCTATTGCTTTATTTGTAACCATTATAAGCTGCAATAAACAAGTTAACAACAACAAT
TGCATTCATTTTATGTTTCAGGTTCAGGGGGAGATGTGGGAGGTTTTTTTAAGCAAGTAAAACCTCTACA
AATGTGGTAAAATCGAATTTTAACAAAATATTAACGCTTACAATTTCCTGATGCGGTATTTTCTCCTTAC
GCATCTGTGCGGTATTTCACACCGCATACGCGGATCTGCGCAGCACCATGGCCTGAAATAACCTCTGAAA
GAGGAACTTGGTTAGGTACCTTCTGAGGCGGAAAGAACCAGCTGTGGAATGTGTGTCAGTTAGGGTGTGG
AAAGTCCCCAGGCTCCCCAGCAGGCAGAAGTATGCAAAGCATGCATCTCAATTAGTCAGCAACCAGGTGT
GGAAAGTCCCCAGGCTCCCCAGCAGGCAGAAGTATGCAAAGCATGCATCTCAATTAGTCAGCAACCATAG
TCCCGCCCCTAACTCCGCCCATCCCGCCCCTAACTCCGCCCAGTTCCGCCCATTCTCCGCCCCATGGCTG
ACTAATTTTTTTTATTTATGCAGAGGCCGAGGCCGCCTCGGCCTCTGAGCTATTCCAGAAGTAGTGAGGA
GGCTTTTTTGGAGGCCTAGGCTTTTGCAAAAAGCTTAATTAACTGTTGACAATTAATCATCGGCATAGTA
TATCGGCATAGTATAATACGACAAGGTGAGGAACTAAACCCAGGAGGCAGATCATGATTGAACAAGATGG
ATTGCACGCAGGTTCTCCGGCCGCTTGGGTGGAGAGGCTATTCGGCTATGACTGGGCACAACAGACAATC
GGCTGCTCTGATGCCGCCGTGTTCCGGCTGTCAGCGCAGGGGCGCCCGGTTCTTTTTGTCAAGACCGACC
TGTCCGGTGCCCTGAATGAACTGCAGGACGAGGCAGCGCGGCTATCGTGGCTGGCCACGACGGGCGTTCC
TTGCGCAGCTGTGCTCGACGTTGTCACTGAAGCGGGAAGGGACTGGCTGCTATTGGGCGAAGTGCCGGGG
CAGGATCTCCTGTCATCTCACCTTGCTCCTGCCGAGAAAGTATCCATCATGGCTGATGCAATGCGGCGGC
TGCATACGCTTGATCCGGCTACCTGCCCATTCGACCACCAAGCGAAACATCGCATCGAGCGAGCACGTAC
TCGGATGGAAGCCGGTCTTGTCGATCAGGATGATCTGGACGAAGAGCATCAGGGGCTCGCGCCAGCCGAA
CTGTTCGCCAGGCTCAAGGCGCGCATGCCCGACGGCGAGGATCTCGTCGTGACCCATGGCGATGCCTGCT
TGCCGAATATCATGGTGGAAAATGGCCGCTTTTCTGGATTCATCGACTGTGGCCGGCTGGGTGTGGCGGA
CCGCTATCAGGACATAGCGTTGGCTACCCGTGATATTGCTGAAGAGCTTGGCGGCGAATGGGCTGACCGC
TTCCTCGTGCTTTACGGTATCGCCGCTCCCGATTCGCAGCGCATCGCCTTCTATCGCCTTCTTGACGAGT
TCTTCTGAGCGGGACTCTGGGGTTCGAAATGACCGACCAAGCGACGCCCAACCTGCCATCACGATGGCCG
CAATAAAATATCTTTATTTTCATTACATCTGTGTGTTGGTTTTTTGTGTGAATCGATAGCGATAAGGATC
CGCTCATGCGATGATAAGCTGTCAAACATGAGAATTACAACTTATATCGTATGGGGCTGACTTCAGGTGC
TACATTTGAAGAGATAAATTGCACTGAAATCTAGAAATATTTTATCTGATTAATAAGATGATCTTCTTGA
GATCGTTTTGGTCTGCGCGTAATCTCTTGCTCTGAAAACGAAAAAACCGCCTTGCAGGGCGGTTTTTCGA
AGGTTCTCTGAGCTACCAACTCTTTGAACCGAGGTAACTGGCTTGGAGGAGCGCAGTCACCAAAACTTGT
CCTTTCAGTTTAGCCTTAACCGGCGCATGACTTCAAGACTAACTCCTCTAAATCAATTACCAGTGGCTGC
TGCCAGTGGTGCTTTTGCATGTCTTTCCGGGTTGGACTCAAGACGATAGTTACCGGATAAGGCGCAGCGG
TCGGACTGAACGGGGGGTTCGTGCATACAGTCCAGCTTGGAGCGAACTGCCTACCCGGAACTGAGTGTCA
GGCGTGGAATGAGACAAACGCGGCCATAACAGCGGAATGACACCGGTAAACCGAAAGGCAGGAACAGGAG
AGCGCACGAGGGAGCCGCCAGGGGGAAACGCCTGGTATCTTTATAGTCCTGTCGGGTTTCGCCACCACTG
ATTTGAGCGTCAGATTTCGTGATGCTTGTCAGGGGGGCGGAGCCTATGGAAAAACGGCTTTGCCGCGGCC
CTCTCACTTCCCTGTTAAGTATCTTCCTGGCATCTTCCAGGAAATCTCCGCCCCGTTCGTAAGCCATTTC
CGCTCGCCGCAGTCGAACGACCGAGCGTAGCGAGTCAGTGAGCGAGGAAGCGGAATATATCCTGTATCAC
ATATTCTGCTGACGCACCGGTGCAGCCTTTTTTCTCCTGCCACATGAAGCACTTCACTGACACCCTCATC
AGTGCCAACATAGTAAGCCAGTATACACTCCGCTAGCGCTGATGTCCGGCGGTGCTTTTGCCGTTACGCA
CCACCCCGTCATGAGATTACGCGTTTTAGCGGTGCGTACAATTAAGGGATTATGGTAAATCCACTTACTG
TCTGCCCTCGTAGCCATCGAGATAAACCGCAGTACTCCGGCCACGATGCGTCCGGCGTAGAGGATCGAGA
TCT
Features (pLannotate 1.2.2; 23 found; start..end, strand, type, name):
    140..517     +  enhancer       CMV enhancer: human cytomegalovirus immediate early enhancer
    519..718     +  promoter       CMV promoter: human cytomegalovirus (CMV) immediate early promoter
    857..989     +  intron         chimeric intron: chimera between introns from human β-globin and immunoglobulin heavy chain genes
   1033..1051    +  promoter       T7 promoter: promoter for bacteriophage T7 RNA polymerase
   1065..5420    +  CDS            CDK13: CDK13_HUMAN - Also known as CDC2L, CDC2L5, CHED, KIAA1791. Experimental evidence at protein level: Swiss-Prot protein existence level 1. Cyclin-dependent kinase which displays CTD kinase activity and is required for RNA splicing. Has CTD kinase activity by hyperphosphorylating the C-terminal heptapeptide repeat domain (CTD) of the largest RNA polymerase II subunit RPB1, thereby acting as a key regulator of transcription elongation. Required for RNA splicing, probably by phosphorylating SRSF1/SF2. Required during hematopoiesis. In case of infection by HIV-1 virus, interacts with HIV-1 Tat prote
   5442..5954    +  CDS            Nluc: NanoLuc® luciferase human codon-optimized
   5963..5992    +  misc_feature   MCS (fragment): pUC18/19 multiple cloning site
   5999..6048    +  CDS            SET1 (fragment): solubility-enhancement tag derived from T7 phage gene 10B
   6056..6075    +  terminator     T7 terminator (fragment): transcription terminator for bacteriophage T7 RNA polymerase
   6097..6218    -  polyA_signal   SV40 poly(A) signal: SV40 polyadenylation signal
   6241..6309    -  CDS            large T antigen (fragment): large T antigen from SV40 (simian virus 40)
   6314..6346    +  rep_origin     M13 ori (fragment): M13 bacteriophage origin of replication; arrow indicates direction of (+) strand synthesis
   6347..6398    -  misc_feature   bom (fragment): basis of mobility region from pBR322
   6463..6820    +  promoter       SV40 promoter: SV40 enhancer and early promoter
   6835..6882    +  promoter       EM7 promoter: synthetic bacterial promoter&nbsp
   6914..7705    +  CDS            neo: KKA2_KLEPN - Also known as kan, nptII. Experimental evidence at protein level: Swiss-Prot protein existence level 1. Resistance to kanamycin, neomycin, paromomycin, ribostamycin, butirosin and gentamicin B. From Klebsiella pneumoniae.
   7772..7820    +  polyA_signal   poly(A) signal: synthetic polyadenylation signal
   7849..7865    -  promoter       tet promoter (fragment): E. coli promoter for tetracycline efflux protein gene
   7977..8522    +  rep_origin     p15A ori: Plasmids containing the medium-copy-number p15A origin of replication can be propagated in E. coli cells that contain a second plasmid with the ColE1 origin.
   8610..8665    +  rep_origin     RSF ori (fragment): Plasmids containing the RSF 1030 origin of replication can be propagated in E. coli cells that contain additional plasmids with compatible origins.
   8764..8790    -  misc_feature   bom (fragment): basis of mobility region from pBR322
   8784..8831    -  mobile_element IS1 (fragment): prokaryotic transposable element IS1
   8839..8910    +  misc_feature   cer region (fragment): ColE1-derived recombination site that helps to maintain plasmids as monomers
