[The description below was written by a language model from this plasmid's Addgene catalogue record and pLannotate feature annotations shown in this document.]
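Description:
CDK13-NanoLuc Fusion Vector is a mammalian expression plasmid of about 9 kb, built on the pFC32K-low Nluc CMV-Hygro Flexi backbone, that produces human CDK13 fused at its C terminus to NanoLuc luciferase. It is propagated in E. coli under kanamycin selection as a low-copy plasmid, consistent with the annotated p15A origin; a fragment of the ColE1 cer site, which helps keep plasmids monomeric, is also detected. Although the backbone name includes "Hygro", the feature table shows no hygromycin resistance gene. The only marker annotated is neo (nptII), placed behind tandem SV40 early and EM7 promoters and followed by a synthetic poly(A) signal. This arrangement allows the same gene to confer kanamycin resistance in bacteria and, in principle, G418 resistance in mammalian cells.

The expression cassette begins with the CMV immediate early enhancer and promoter, followed by a chimeric β-globin/immunoglobulin intron that generally improves mRNA processing and expression. A T7 promoter sits just upstream of the coding region and could support in vitro transcription. The CDK13 open reading frame, encoding a cyclin-dependent kinase that phosphorylates the RNA polymerase II C-terminal domain and participates in transcription elongation and RNA splicing, is followed closely by the human codon-optimised Nluc sequence, and an SV40 polyadenylation signal lies downstream. Several other short hits (SET1, large T antigen, M13 ori, bom, IS1, RSF ori) are fragments and probably backbone remnants rather than functional parts.

The stated purpose is simply expression of the CDK13-NanoLuc fusion in mammalian cells. Such a small, bright luciferase tag allows luminescence-based detection of the kinase and can act as an energy donor in bioluminescence resonance energy transfer assays, though the record names no specific assay.
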