Addgene plasmid #237192: CDK13-NanoLuc Fusion Vector
Purpose: Express CDK13-NanoLuc(R) Fusion Protein in Mammalian Cells under a CMV promoter
Depositing lab: Promega Corporation.
Backbone
  Vector backbone: pFC32K-low Nluc CMV-Hygro Flexi(R) Vector
  Vector type: Mammalian Expression
Growth in bacteria
  Bacterial resistance: Kanamycin, 50 μg/mL
  Growth temperature: 37°C
  Growth strain: DH5alpha
  Copy number: Low Copy
Gene/Insert
  Gene/Insert name: CDK13
  Species: H. sapiens (human)
  Entrez Gene: CDK13 (a.k.a. CDC2L, CDC2L5, CHDFIDD, CHED, hCDK13)
  Promoter: CMV
  Tag / fusion protein: NanoLuc (R) (C terminal on backbone)
  Cloning method: Other
Terms and licenses: Academic/Nonprofit Terms; Industry Terms
How to cite: CDK13-NanoLuc Fusion Vector was a gift from Promega Corporation (Addgene plasmid # 237192)
